>Addgene plasmid #61801 | GFP-Rab4B | addgene full sequence | sequence record 454375 | Addgene NGS Result
TGTTGGGGCTGGCCAGGGTGCGGGCATCCGTCAGCCAGGCAGCCAGTGAGTTGTATGTCTCCCGGCTGGT
GATGTCGTACACCAGCAGGGCTCCAGCCGCCCCTCGGTAATAACTCCGCGTCACTGACCGAAACCGCTCC
TGGCCAGCCGTGTCCCAAATCTGTAGCTTCACAGTCTTCCCACCCACGTTGACCACCCGGGATCCAAACT
CCACGCCGATTGTGTGGTTGGAGTCCTGTTTGAACTTATTCTCAATGAACTGATGAAGGAGACATGATTT
GCCAGTTCCTGCACTGCCAATCACCAGGAATTTGAAGAGGAAGTCGTAGGTCTCAGCAGATCTGAGTCCG
GACTTGTACAGCTCATCCATGCCGTGGGTGATGGCGGCGGCGGTCACGAAGCCGAAGTAGATCATGTGAT
CGCGCTTCTCGTTGGGGTCCTTGGACAGGGCGCTCTGGGTGGACAGGTAGTGGTTATCGGGCAGCAGCAC
AGGGCCATCGCCGATGGGGGTATTCTGCTGGTAGTGGTCGGCCAGCTGCACGCTGCCATCCTCGATGTTG
TGGCGGATCTTGAAGTTCACCTTGATGCCATTCTTGGCCTTGTCGGTCATGATGTACACATTGTGGGCGT
TGTAGTTGTACTCCATCTTATTGCCCAGGATGTTGCCATCCTCCTTGAAATCGGTGCCGGTCAGCTCGAT
GCGATTCACCAGGGTATCGCCCTCGAACTTCACCTCGGCGCGCGACTTGTAGTTGCCGTCATCCTCGAAG
AAGATGGTGCGCTCCTGGATGTAGCCCTCAGGCATGGCGCTCTTGAAGAAGTCGTGCTGCTTCATGTGAT
CGGGGTAGCGTGAGAAGCACTGCACGCCGTAGCTCAGGGTGGTCACCAGGGTGGGCCAGGGCACAGGCAG
CTTGCCGGTGGTGCAGATGAACTTCAGGGTCAGCTTGCCGTAGGTGGCATCGCCCTCGCCCTCGCCGCTC
ACGCTGAACTTGTGGCCATTCACATCGCCATTCAGCTCGATCAGGATGGGCACGATGCCGGTGAACAGCT
CGGCGCCCTTGCTCACCATGGTGGCGACCGGTAGCGCTAGCGGATCTGACGGTTCACTAAACCAGCTCTG
CTTATATAGACCTCCCACCGTACACGCCTACCGCCCATTTGCGTCAATGGGGCGGAGTTGTTACGACATT
TTGGAAAGTCCCGTTGATTTTGGTGCCAAAACAAACTCCCATTGACGTCAATGGGGTGGAGACTTGGAAA
TCCCCGTGAGTCAAACCGCTATCCACGCCCATTGATGTACTGCCAAAACCGCATCACCATGGTAATAGCG
ATGACTAATACGTAGATGTACTGCCAAGTAGGAAAGTCCCATAAGGTCATGTACTGGGCATAATGCCAGG
CGGGCCATTTACCGTCATTGACGTCAATAGGGGGCGTACTTGGCATATGATACACTTGATGTACTGCCAA
GTGGGCAGTTTACCGTAAATACTCCACCCATTGACGTCAATGGAAAGTCCCTATTGGCGTTACTATGGGA
ACATACGTCATTATTGACGTCAATGGGCGGGGGTCGTTGGGCGGTCAGCCAGGCGGGCCATTTACCGTAA
GTTATGTAACGCGGAACTCCATATATGGGCTATGAACTAATGACCCCGTAATTGATTACTATTAATAACT
AATGCATGGCGGTAATACGGTTATCCACAGAATCAGGGGATAACGCAGGAAAGAACATGTGAGCAAAAGG
CCAGCAAAAGGCCAGGAACCGTAAAAAGGCCGCGTTGCTGGCGTTTTTCCATAGGCTCCGCCCCCCTGAC
GAGCATCACAAAAATCGACGCTCAAGTCAGAGGTGGCGAAACCCGACAGGACTATAAAGATACCAGGCGT
TTCCCCCTGGAAGCTCCCTCGTGCGCTCTCCTGTTCCGACCCTGCCGCTTACCGGATACCTGTCCGCCTT
TCTCCCTTCGGGAAGCGTGGCGCTTTCTCATAGCTCACGCTGTAGGTATCTCAGTTCGGTGTAGGTCGTT
CGCTCCAAGCTGGGCTGTGTGCACGAACCCCCCGTTCAGCCCGACCGCTGCGCCTTATCCGGTAACTATC
GTCTTGAGTCCAACCCGGTAAGACACGACTTATCGCCACTGGCAGCAGCCACTGGTAACAGGATTAGCAG
AGCGAGGTATGTAGGCGGTGCTACAGAGTTCTTGAAGTGGTGGCCTAACTACGGCTACACTAGAAGAACA
GTATTTGGTATCTGCGCTCTGCTGAAGCCAGTTACCTTCGGAAAAAGAGTTGGTAGCTCTTGATCCGGCA
AACAAACCACCGCTGGTAGCGGTGGTTTTTTTGTTTGCAAGCAGCAGATTACGCGCAGAAAAAAAGGATC
TCAAGAAGATCCTTTGATCTTTTCTACGGGGTCTGACGCTCAGTGGAACGAAAACTCACGTTAAGGGATT
TTGGTCATGAGATTATCAAAAAGGATCTTCACCTAGATCCTTTTAAATTAAAAATGAAGTTTTAAATCAA
TCTAAAGTATATATGAGTAACCTGAGGCTATGGCAGGGCCTGCCGCCCCGACGTTGGCTGCGAGCCCTGG
GCCTTCACCCGAACTTGGGGGGTGGGGTGGGGAAAAGGAAGAAACGCGGGCGTATTGGCCCCAATGGGGT
CTCGGTGGGGTATCGACAGAGTGCCAGCCCTGGGACCGAACCCCGCGTTTATGAACAAACGACCCAACAC
CGTGCGTTTTATTCTGTCTTTTTATTGCCGTCATAGCGCGGGTTCCTTCCGGTATTGTCTCCTTCCGTGT
TTCAGTTAGCCTCCCCCTAGGGTGGGCGAAGAACTCCAGCATGAGATCCCCGCGCTGGAGGATCATCCAG
CCGGCGTCCCGGAAAACGATTCCGAAGCCCAACCTTTCATAGAAGGCGGCGGTGGAATCGAAATCTCGTG
ATGGCAGGTTGGGCGTCGCTTGGTCGGTCATTTCGAACCCCAGAGTCCCGCTCAGAAGAACTCGTCAAGA
AGGCGATAGAAGGCGATGCGCTGCGAATCGGGAGCGGCGATACCGTAAAGCACGAGGAAGCGGTCAGCCC
ATTCGCCGCCAAGCTCTTCAGCAATATCACGGGTAGCCAACGCTATGTCCTGATAGCGGTCCGCCACACC
CAGCCGGCCACAGTCGATGAATCCAGAAAAGCGGCCATTTTCCACCATGATATTCGGCAAGCAGGCATCG
CCATGGGTCACGACGAGATCCTCGCCGTCGGGCATGCTCGCCTTGAGCCTGGCGAACAGTTCGGCTGGCG
CGAGCCCCTGATGCTCTTCGTCCAGATCATCCTGATCGACAAGACCGGCTTCCATCCGAGTACGTGCTCG
CTCGATGCGATGTTTCGCTTGGTGGTCGAATGGGCAGGTAGCCGGATCAAGCGTATGCAGCCGCCGCATT
GCATCAGCCATGATGGATACTTTCTCGGCAGGAGCAAGGTGAGATGACAGGAGATCCTGCCCCGGCACTT
CGCCCAATAGCAGCCAGTCCCTTCCCGCTTCAGTGACAACGTCGAGCACAGCTGCGCAAGGAACGCCCGT
CGTGGCCAGCCACGATAGCCGCGCTGCCTCGTCTTGCAGTTCATTCAGGGCACCGGACAGGTCGGTCTTG
ACAAAAAGAACCGGGCGCCCCTGCGCTGACAGCCGGAACACGGCGGCATCAGAGCAGCCGATTGTCTGTT
GTGCCCAGTCATAGCCGAATAGCCTCTCCACCCAAGCGGCCGGAGAACCTGCGTGCAATCCATCTTGTTC
AATCATGCGAAACGATCCTCATCCTGTCTCTTGATCGATCTTTGCAAAAGCCTAGGCCTCCAAAAAAGCC
TCCTCACTACTTCTGGAATAGCTCAGAGGCCGAGGCGGCCTCGGCCTCTGCATAAATAAAAAAAATTAGT
CAGCCATGGGGCGGAGAATGGGCGGAACTGGGCGGAGTTAGGGGCGGGATGGGCGGAGTTAGGGGCGGGA
CTATGGTTGCTGACTAATTGAGATGCATGCTTTGCATACTTCTGCCTGCTGGGGAGCCTGGGGACTTTCC
ACACCTGGTTGCTGACTAATTGAGATGCATGCTTTGCATACTTCTGCCTGCTGGGGAGCCTGGGGACTTT
CCACACCCTAACTGACACACATTCCACAGCTGGTTCTTTCCGCCTCAGGACTCTTCCTTTTTCAATATTA
TTGAAGCATTTATCAGGGTTATTGTCTCATGAGCGGATACATATTTGAATGTATTTAGAAAAATAAACAA
ATAGGGGTTCCGCGCACATTTCCCCGAAAAGTGCCACCTG
[124 nt withheld, positions 4311-4434]
C
[91 nt withheld, positions 4436-4526]
A
[49 nt withheld, positions 4528-4576]
CCTTTGACGTTGGAGTCCACGTTCTTT
[37 nt withheld, positions 4604-4640]
ACCCTATCTCGGTCTATTCTTTTGATTTATAAGGGATTTTGCCGATTTCGGCCTATTGGTTAAAAAATGA
GCTGATTTAACAAAAATTTAACGCGAATTTTAACAAAATATTAACGCTTACAATTTACGCGTTAAGATAC
ATTGATGAGTTTGGACAAACCACAACTAGAATGCAGTGAAAAAAATGCTTTATTTGTGAAATTTGTGATG
CTATTGCTTTATTTGTAACCATTATAAGCTGCAATAAACAAGTTAACAACAACAATTGCATTCATTTTAT
GTTTCAGGTTCAGGGGGAGGTGTGGGAGGTTTTTTAAAGCAAGTAAAACCTCTACAAATGTGGTATGGCT
GATTATGATCAGTTATCTAGATCCGGTGGATCCCGGGCCCGCGGTACCTCAGCAGCCACACGGCTGAGGG
GCCACGGCCTGGGCACTCCGAGGCTGCCGAAGCTGGCGGAGGGACGCATCCCCGTACTGAATGCCAGAGC
CCATCCTCTCCGGGTCTAGCTCGCCTGAGTCAATCTTGTTGAGGATAGTGCGGGCACACTTGAGGAACGC
CTCCTCCACGTTCTCGCCTGTGAGAGCGCTGGTCTCCAGGAACATCAGCTCATTCTCCTGGGCAAAGCGG
GAGGCCTCCAGGAAAGTGACCTCCCGCTCAGGGTCCAGGTCCTTCTTGTTGCCACAGAGGATGACCACGA
Features (pLannotate 1.2.2; 15 found; start..end, strand, type, name):
    353..1069    -  CDS            AcGFP1: AcGFP1 is a basic (constitutively fluorescent) green fluorescent protein, derived from Aequorea coerulescens.
   1114..1317    -  promoter       CMV promoter: human cytomegalovirus (CMV) immediate early promoter
   1318..1621    -  enhancer       CMV enhancer: human cytomegalovirus immediate early enhancer
   1796..2384    -  rep_origin     ori: high-copy-number ColE1/pMB1/pBR322/pUC origin of replication
   2606..2622    +  polyA_signal   bGH poly(A) signal (fragment): bovine growth hormone polyadenylation signal
   2713..2760    -  polyA_signal   HSV TK poly(A) signal: herpes simplex virus thymidine kinase polyadenylation signal (Cole and Stacy, 1985)
   2819..2971    -  CDS            ble (fragment): BLE_KLEPN - Experimental evidence at protein level: Swiss-Prot protein existence level 1. Binding protein with a strong affinity to the bleomycin family of antibiotics. Binds to CL990; an antimitotic-antibiotic compound. From Klebsiella pneumoniae.
   2992..3786    -  CDS            NeoR/KanR: aminoglycoside phosphotransferase from Tn5; aph(3')-II (or nptII); confers resistance to neomycin, kanamycin, and G418 (Geneticin®)
   3821..4178    -  promoter       SV40 promoter: SV40 enhancer and early promoter
   4180..4284    -  promoter       AmpR promoter: bla
   4311..4739    +  rep_origin     f1 ori (sequence partly withheld): f1 bacteriophage origin of replication; arrow indicates direction of (+) strand synthesis
   4773..4894    -  polyA_signal   SV40 poly(A) signal: SV40 polyadenylation signal
   4917..5001    -  CDS            large T antigen (fragment): large T antigen from SV40 (simian virus 40)
   5013..5038    -  misc_feature   MCS (fragment): multiple cloning site
   5042..337     -  CDS            RAB4B (across the origin): RAB4B_HUMAN - Experimental evidence at protein level: Swiss-Prot protein existence level 1. Small GTPase which cycles between an active GTP-bound and an inactive GDP-bound state (By similarity). Protein transport. Probably involved in vesicular traffic (By similarity). Acts as a regulator of platelet alpha-granule release during activation and aggregation of platelets (By similarity). From Homo sapiens (Human).
