[The description below was written by a language model from this plasmid's Addgene catalogue record and pLannotate feature annotations shown in this document.]
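Description:
GFP-Rab4B is a mammalian expression plasmid built on the Clontech pAcGFP1-C1 backbone, carrying the unmutated human RAB4B coding sequence (about 640 bp) inserted between the BglII and KpnI sites of the multiple cloning site. The total size is roughly 5.3 kb. The insert lies downstream of, and in frame with, AcGFP1, a constitutively fluorescent green protein derived from Aequorea coerulescens, so the product is Rab4B with the fluorescent protein at its N-terminus. Placing the tag at this end leaves the Rab C-terminus free, the region through which Rab GTPases are normally lipid-modified for membrane attachment. Transcription of the fusion is driven by the human cytomegalovirus immediate early enhancer and promoter and terminated by an SV40 polyadenylation signal located just beyond the remaining cloning-site sequence.

The plasmid replicates in E. coli from a high-copy ColE1/pUC-type origin and also carries an f1 phage origin for single-stranded DNA production. A single Tn5 aminoglycoside phosphotransferase (NeoR/KanR) gene serves both hosts. A bacterial bla-type promoter expresses it for kanamycin selection in bacteria, while the adjacent SV40 enhancer/early promoter, paired with an HSV TK polyadenylation signal, expresses it in mammalian cells for G418 selection of stable lines. The short ble, bGH poly(A) and large T antigen matches in the annotation are only fragments, not functional elements.

Rab4B is a small GTPase that cycles between GTP- and GDP-bound states and is implicated in vesicular transport. The construct is suited to visualising Rab4B-positive compartments by fluorescence microscopy in transfected mammalian cells. The associated study examined how ER contact sites relate to endosome fission.
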