Addgene plasmid #61801: GFP-Rab4B
Purpose: Human Rab4B fluorescently tagged with GFP on the N-terminus for mammalian expression
Depositing lab: Gia Voeltz. Depositing organization: University of Colorado, Boulder. Publication: ER Contact Sites Define the Position and Timing of Endosome Fission. Rowland AA, Chitwood PJ, Phillips MJ, Voeltz GK. Cell. 2014 Nov 20;159(5):1027-41. doi: 10.1016/j.cell.2014.10.023. PubMed 25416943.
Backbone
  Vector backbone: pAcGFP1-C1
  Backbone manufacturer: Clontech
  Backbone size w/o insert (bp): 4700
  Total vector size (bp): 5342
  Modifications to backbone: none
  Vector type: Mammalian Expression
  Selectable markers: Neomycin (select with G418)
Growth in bacteria
  Bacterial resistance: Kanamycin, 50 μg/mL
  Growth temperature: 37°C
  Growth strain: XL1 Blue
  Copy number: Unknown
Gene/Insert
  Gene/Insert name: Rab4B
  Species: H. sapiens (human)
  Insert size (bp): 642
  Mutation: None
  GenBank ID: NM_016154.4
  Entrez Gene: RAB4B
  Promoter: CMV
  Tag / fusion protein: GFP (N terminal on backbone)
  Cloning method: Restriction Enzyme; 5′ cloning site BglII (not destroyed); 3′ cloning site KpnI (not destroyed)
  Sequencing primers: 5′ none; 3′ none
Terms and licenses: Academic/Nonprofit Terms; Industry Terms: Not Available to Industry
How to cite: GFP-Rab4B was a gift from Gia Voeltz (Addgene plasmid # 61801 ; http://n2t.net/addgene:61801 ; RRID:Addgene_61801)
